Addgene plasmid #218707: pCDB179-CaPETaseM9
Purpose: Encodes codon optimized CaPETaseM9 enzyme for bacterial expression
Depositing lab: Gregg Beckham. Depositing organization: National Laboratory of the Rockies (NLR). Publication: Enabling high-throughput enzyme discovery and engineering with a low-cost, robot-assisted pipeline. Norton-Baker B, Denton MCR, Murphy NP, Fram B, Lim S, Erickson E, Gauthier NP, Beckham GT. Sci Rep. 2024 Jun 24;14(1):14449. doi: 10.1038/s41598-024-64938-0. PubMed 38914665.
Backbone
  Vector backbone: pCDB179
  Vector type: Bacterial Expression
Growth in bacteria
  Bacterial resistance: Kanamycin, 50 μg/mL
  Growth temperature: 37°C
  Growth strain: DH5alpha
  Copy number: High Copy
Gene/Insert
  Gene/Insert name: CaPETaseM9
  Species: Synthetic
  Tag / fusion protein: 10xHis (N terminal on backbone)
  Cloning method: Gene Synthesis
Terms and licenses: Academic/Nonprofit Terms; Industry Terms: Not Available to Industry
How to cite: pCDB179-CaPETaseM9 was a gift from Gregg Beckham (Addgene plasmid # 218707 ; http://n2t.net/addgene:218707 ; RRID:Addgene_218707)
