[The description below was written by a language model from this plasmid's Addgene catalogue record and pLannotate feature annotations shown in this document.]
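Description:
pCDB179-CaPETaseM9 is a 6.3 kb bacterial expression plasmid built on the pCDB179 backbone, a pET-style T7 vector, and carries a synthetic, codon-optimized gene for the enzyme CaPETaseM9. It is maintained in E. coli through a ColE1/pMB1-type origin and selected with kanamycin via an aph(3')-Ia resistance gene. The catalogue lists it as high copy, although the annotation also detects the pBR322-derived rop gene and bom region, which are usually associated with moderated copy number. An f1 origin is present as well. Short tetracycline-resistance fragments, an AmpR promoter fragment and a predicted E. coli open reading frame appear to be nonfunctional backbone remnants.

The expression cassette consists of a T7 promoter followed by a lac operator, the strong T7 gene 10 ribosome binding site, and a T7 terminator downstream. A lacI gene with its own promoter sits on the plasmid. Transcription therefore requires a host that supplies T7 RNA polymerase, and it is repressed until relieved by IPTG or lactose. The open reading frame begins with an N-terminal polyhistidine tag, recorded as 10xHis in the catalogue and detected as 9xHis by the annotation software. This is followed by yeast SMT3 (SUMO), which is not mentioned in the catalogue fields. SUMO fusions commonly improve solubility and can be removed by a SUMO-specific protease.

The insert lies directly after SMT3 and is annotated by partial similarity to a cutinase-type PET hydrolase that depolymerizes polyethylene terephthalate. The construct is intended for recombinant production and affinity purification of this enzyme variant. The associated publication concerns high-throughput, robot-assisted enzyme discovery and engineering.
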