Features (pLannotate 1.2.2; 20 found; start..end, strand, type, name):
     18..67      +  CDS            SET1 (fragment): solubility-enhancement tag derived from T7 phage gene 10B
     75..122     +  terminator     T7 terminator: transcription terminator for bacteriophage T7 RNA polymerase
    159..587     +  rep_origin     f1 ori (sequence partly withheld): f1 bacteriophage origin of replication; arrow indicates direction of (+) strand synthesis
    640..697     +  promoter       AmpR promoter (fragment): bla
    706..1521    -  CDS            KanR: aminoglycoside phosphotransferase; aph(3')-Ia; confers resistance to kanamycin in bacteria or G418 (Geneticin®) in eukaryotes
   1643..2231    +  rep_origin     ori: high-copy-number ColE1/pMB1/pBR322/pUC origin of replication
   2417..2556    -  misc_feature   bom: basis of mobility region from pBR322
   2658..2849    -  CDS            rop: Rop protein, which maintains plasmids at low copy number; rop
   2866..3246    +  CDS            YPB1_ECOLX: Protein predicted: Swiss-Prot protein existence level 4. From Escherichia coli.
   3318..3609    -  CDS            TcR (fragment): tetracycline efflux protein; tet; confers resistance to tetracycline
   3624..3645    -  protein_bind   CAP binding site: CAP binding activates transcription in the presence of cAMP. E. coli catabolite activator protein
   3658..4740    -  CDS            lacI: lac repressor; lacI; The lac repressor binds to the lac operator to inhibit transcription in E. coli. This inhibition can be relieved by adding lactose or isopropyl-β-D-thiogalactopyranoside (IPTG).
   4741..4818    -  promoter       lacI promoter: lacI
   4826..5105    -  CDS            TcR (fragment): tetracycline efflux protein; tet; confers resistance to tetracycline
   5131..5149    +  promoter       T7 promoter: promoter for bacteriophage T7 RNA polymerase
   5154..5170    +  protein_bind   lac operator: The lac repressor binds to the lac operator to inhibit transcription in E. coli. This inhibition can be relieved by adding lactose or isopropyl-β-D-thiogalactopyranoside (IPTG). lac repressor encoded by lacI
   5189..5211    +  RBS            RBS: efficient ribosome binding site from bacteriophage T7 gene 10 (Olins and Rangwala, 1989)
   5225..5251    +  CDS            9xHis: 9xHis affinity tag
   5261..5557    +  CDS            SMT3: SMT3_YEAST - Experimental evidence at protein level: Swiss-Prot protein existence level 1. Not known; suppressor of MIF2 mutations. From Saccharomyces cerevisiae (strain ATCC 204508 / S288c) (Baker's yeast).
   5561..6268    +  CDS            PETH_UNKP (fragment): Experimental evidence at protein level: Swiss-Prot protein existence level 1. Cutinase that degrades cutin fibers prepared from tomato peels and hydrolyzes various fatty acid monoesters with acyl chain lengths of 2 to 18, with a preference for short-chain substrates (C4 substrate at most). Cannot hydrolyze olive oil (PubMed:22194294). Is also able to degrade polyethylene terephthalate (PET), the most abundant polyester plastic in the world (PubMed:22194294, PubMed:32269349). Can also depolymerize poly(epsilon-caprolactone) (PCL), a synthetic aliphatic biodegradable polyester (PubMed:22194294).
>Addgene plasmid #218707 | pCDB179-CaPETaseM9 | addgene full sequence | sequence record 434139 | Addgene NGS Result
TAATGATCGAGGATCCGGCTGCTAACAAAGCCCGAAAGGAAGCTGAGTTGGCTGCTGCCACCGCTGAGCA
ATAACTAGCATAACCCCTTGGGGCCTCTAAACGGGTCTTGAGGGGTTTTTTGCTGAAAGGAGGAACTATA
TCCGGATTGGCGAATGGG
[124 nt withheld, positions 159-282]
C
[91 nt withheld, positions 284-374]
A
[49 nt withheld, positions 376-424]
CCTTTGACGTTGGAGTCCACGTTCTTT
[37 nt withheld, positions 452-488]
ACCCTATCTCGGTCTATTCTTTTGATTTATAAGGGATTTTGCCGATTTCGGCCTATTGGTTAAAAAATGA
GCTGATTTAACAAAAATTTAACGCGAATTTTAACAAAATATTAACGCTTACAATTTAGGTGGCACTTTTC
GGGGAAATGTGCGCGGAACCCCTATTTGTTTATTTTTCTAAATACATTCAAATATGTATCCGCTCATGAA
TTAATTCTTAGAAAAACTCATCGAGCATCAAATGAAACTGCAATTTATTCATATCAGGATTATCAATACC
ATATTTTTGAAAAAGCCGTTTCTGTAATGAAGGAGAAAACTCACCGAGGCAGTTCCATAGGATGGCAAGA
TCCTGGTATCGGTCTGCGATTCCGACTCGTCCAACATCAATACAACCTATTAATTTCCCCTCGTCAAAAA
TAAGGTTATCAAGTGAGAAATCACCATGAGTGACGACTGAATCCGGTGAGAATGGCAAAAGTTTATGCAT
TTCTTTCCAGACTTGTTCAACAGGCCAGCCATTACGCTCGTCATCAAAATCACTCGCATCAACCAAACCG
TTATTCATTCGTGATTGCGCCTGAGCGAGACGAAATACGCGATCGCTGTTAAAAGGACAATTACAAACAG
GAATCGAATGCAACCGGCGCAGGAACACTGCCAGCGCATCAACAATATTTTCACCTGAATCAGGATATTC
TTCTAATACCTGGAATGCTGTTTTCCCGGGGATCGCAGTGGTGAGTAACCATGCATCATCAGGAGTACGG
ATAAAATGCTTGATGGTCGGAAGAGGCATAAATTCCGTCAGCCAGTTTAGTCTGACCATCTCATCTGTAA
CATCATTGGCAACGCTACCTTTGCCATGTTTCAGAAACAACTCTGGCGCATCGGGCTTCCCATACAATCG
ATAGATTGTCGCACCTGATTGCCCGACATTATCGCGAGCCCATTTATACCCATATAAATCAGCATCCATG
TTGGAATTTAATCGCGGCCTAGAGCAAGACGTTTCCCGTTGAATATGGCTCATAACACCCCTTGTATTAC
TGTTTATGTAAGCAGACAGTTTTATTGTTCATGACCAAAATCCCTTAACGTGAGTTTTCGTTCCACTGAG
CGTCAGACCCCGTAGAAAAGATCAAAGGATCTTCTTGAGATCCTTTTTTTCTGCGCGTAATCTGCTGCTT
GCAAACAAAAAAACCACCGCTACCAGCGGTGGTTTGTTTGCCGGATCAAGAGCTACCAACTCTTTTTCCG
AAGGTAACTGGCTTCAGCAGAGCGCAGATACCAAATACTGTCCTTCTAGTGTAGCCGTAGTTAGGCCACC
ACTTCAAGAACTCTGTAGCACCGCCTACATACCTCGCTCTGCTAATCCTGTTACCAGTGGCTGCTGCCAG
TGGCGATAAGTCGTGTCTTACCGGGTTGGACTCAAGACGATAGTTACCGGATAAGGCGCAGCGGTCGGGC
TGAACGGGGGGTTCGTGCACACAGCCCAGCTTGGAGCGAACGACCTACACCGAACTGAGATACCTACAGC
GTGAGCTATGAGAAAGCGCCACGCTTCCCGAAGGGAGAAAGGCGGACAGGTATCCGGTAAGCGGCAGGGT
CGGAACAGGAGAGCGCACGAGGGAGCTTCCAGGGGGAAACGCCTGGTATCTTTATAGTCCTGTCGGGTTT
CGCCACCTCTGACTTGAGCGTCGATTTTTGTGATGCTCGTCAGGGGGGCGGAGCCTATGGAAAAACGCCA
GCAACGCGGCCTTTTTACGGTTCCTGGCCTTTTGCTGGCCTTTTGCTCACATGTTCTTTCCTGCGTTATC
CCCTGATTCTGTGGATAACCGTATTACCGCCTTTGAGTGAGCTGATACCGCTCGCCGCAGCCGAACGACC
GAGCGCAGCGAGTCAGTGAGCGAGGAAGCGGAAGAGCGCCTGATGCGGTATTTTCTCCTTACGCATCTGT
GCGGTATTTCACACCGCAATGGTGCACTCTCAGTACAATCTGCTCTGATGCCGCATAGTTAAGCCAGTAT
ACACTCCGCTATCGCTACGTGACTGGGTCATGGCTGCGCCCCGACACCCGCCAACACCCGCTGACGCGCC
CTGACGGGCTTGTCTGCTCCCGGCATCCGCTTACAGACAAGCTGTGACCGTCTCCGGGAGCTGCATGTGT
CAGAGGTTTTCACCGTCATCACCGAAACGCGCGAGGCAGCTGCGGTAAAGCTCATCAGCGTGGTCGTGAA
GCGATTCACAGATGTCTGCCTGTTCATCCGCGTCCAGCTCGTTGAGTTTCTCCAGAAGCGTTAATGTCTG
GCTTCTGATAAAGCGGGCCATGTTAAGGGCGGTTTTTTCCTGTTTGGTCACTGATGCCTCCGTGTAAGGG
GGATTTCTGTTCATGGGGGTAATGATACCGATGAAACGAGAGAGGATGCTCACGATACGGGTTACTGATG
ATGAACATGCCCGGTTACTGGAACGTTGTGAGGGTAAACAACTGGCGGTATGGATGCGGCGGGACCAGAG
AAAAATCACTCAGGGTCAATGCCAGCGCTTCGTTAATACAGATGTAGGTGTTCCACAGGGTAGCCAGCAG
CATCCTGCGATGCAGATCCGGAACATAATGGTGCAGGGCGCTGACTTCCGCGTTTCCAGACTTTACGAAA
CACGGAAACCGAAGACCATTCATGTTGTTGCTCAGGTCGCAGACGTTTTGCAGCAGCAGTCGCTTCACGT
TCGCTCGCGTATCGGTGATTCATTCTGCTAACCAGTAAGGCAACCCCGCCAGCCTAGCCGGGTCCTCAAC
GACAGGAGCACGATCATGCGCACCCGTGGGGCCGCCATGCCGGCGATAATGGCCTGCTTCTCGCCGAAAC
GTTTGGTGGCGGGACCAGTGACGAAGGCTTGAGCGAGGGCGTGCAAGATTCCGAATACCGCAAGCGACAG
GCCGATCATCGTCGCGCTCCAGCGAAAGCGGTCCTCGCCGAAAATGACCCAGAGCGCTGCCGGCACCTGT
CCTACGAGTTGCATGATAAAGAAGACAGTCATAAGTGCGGCGACGATAGTCATGCCCCGCGCCCACCGGA
AGGAGCTGACTGGGTTGAAGGCTCTCAAGGGCATCGGTCGAGATCCCGGTGCCTAATGAGTGAGCTAACT
TACATTAATTGCGTTGCGCTCACTGCCCGCTTTCCAGTCGGGAAACCTGTCGTGCCAGCTGCATTAATGA
ATCGGCCAACGCGCGGGGAGAGGCGGTTTGCGTATTGGGCGCCAGGGTGGTTTTTCTTTTCACCAGTGAG
ACGGGCAACAGCTGATTGCCCTTCACCGCCTGGCCCTGAGAGAGTTGCAGCAAGCGGTCCACGCTGGTTT
GCCCCAGCAGGCGAAAATCCTGTTTGATGGTGGTTAACGGCGGGATATAACATGAGCTGTCTTCGGTATC
GTCGTATCCCACTACCGAGATGTCCGCACCAACGCGCAGCCCGGACTCGGTAATGGCGCGCATTGCGCCC
AGCGCCATCTGATCGTTGGCAACCAGCATCGCAGTGGGAACGATGCCCTCATTCAGCATTTGCATGGTTT
GTTGAAAACCGGACATGGCACTCCAGTCGCCTTCCCGTTCCGCTATCGGCTGAATTTGATTGCGAGTGAG
ATATTTATGCCAGCCAGCCAGACGCAGACGCGCCGAGACAGAACTTAATGGGCCCGCTAACAGCGCGATT
TGCTGGTGACCCAATGCGACCAGATGCTCCACGCCCAGTCGCGTACCGTCTTCATGGGAGAAAATAATAC
TGTTGATGGGTGTCTGGTCAGAGACATCAAGAAATAACGCCGGAACATTAGTGCAGGCAGCTTCCACAGC
AATGGCATCCTGGTCATCCAGCGGATAGTTAATGATCAGCCCACTGACGCGTTGCGCGAGAAGATTGTGC
ACCGCCGCTTTACAGGCTTCGACGCCGCTTCGTTCTACCATCGACACCACCACGCTGGCACCCAGTTGAT
CGGCGCGAGATTTAATCGCCGCGACAATTTGCGACGGCGCGTGCAGGGCCAGACTGGAGGTGGCAACGCC
AATCAGCAACGACTGTTTGCCCGCCAGTTGTTGTGCCACGCGGTTGGGAATGTAATTCAGCTCCGCCATC
GCCGCTTCCACTTTTTCCCGCGTTTTCGCAGAAACGTGGCTGGCCTGGTTCACCACGCGGGAAACGGTCT
GATAAGAGACACCGGCATACTCTGCGACATCGTATAACGTTACTGGTTTCACATTCACCACCCTGAATTG
ACTCTCTTCCGGGCGCTATCATGCCATACCGCGAAAGGTTTTGCGCCATTCGATGGTGTCCGGGATCTCG
ACGCTCTCCCTTATGCGACTCCTGCATTAGGAAGCAGCCCAGTAGTAGGTTGAGGCCGTTGAGCACCGCC
GCCGCAAGGAATGGTGCATGCAAGGAGATGGCGCCCAACAGTCCCCCGGCCACGGGGCCTGCCACCATAC
CCACGCCGAAACAAGCGCTCATGAGCCCGAAGTGGCGAGCCCGATCTTCCCCATCGGTGATGTCGGCGAT
ATAGGCGCCAGCAACCGCACCTGTGGCGCCGGTGATGCCGGCCACGATGCGTCCGGCGTAGAGGATCGAG
ATCGATCTCGATCCCGCGAAATTAATACGACTCACTATAGGGAAATTGTGAGCGGATAACAATTCCCCTC
TAGAAATAATTTTGTTTAACTTTAAGAAGGAGATATACATATGGGTCACCACCACCACCACCACCACCAC
CACCACGGTAGCCTGCAAGATTCGGAAGTCAACCAAGAAGCAAAGCCGGAAGTCAAGCCGGAAGTGAAAC
CGGAAACCCATATTAACCTGAAAGTTAGTGACGGCAGCTCTGAAATTTTCTTTAAGATCAAAAAGACCAC
GCCGCTGCGTCGCCTGATGGAAGCGTTTGCCAAACGTCAGGGCAAGGAAATGGATAGCCTGCGTTTCCTG
TATGACGGTATTCGCATCCAGGCAGATCAAGCGCCGGAAGACCTGGACATGGAAGACAACGACATCATTG
AAGCCCACCGTGAACAGATTGGCGGCGCGGATAATCCTTACCAGCGTGGGCCTGATCCGACCAACGCAAG
CATCGAAGCTGCAACTGGCCCTTTCGCGGTTGGCACTCAACCAATTGTGGGCGCTAGTGGCTTTGGTGGC
GGGCAAATCTATTATCCGACAGATACCAGTCAGACTTACGGCGCTGTGGTTATAGTTCCGGGTTTTATTT
CCGTCTGGGCCCAGCTGGCGTGGCTTGGACCCCGCCTGGCATCACAGGGGTTTGTGGTCATCGGAATTGA
AACCTCTACAATAACAGATCTTCCCGATCCGCGAGGAGACCAAGCATTGGCAGCCCTTGATTGGGCAACA
ACCCGTTCTCCGGTCAGAAGCCGGATAGACAGAACCCGGCTGGCGGCCGCCGGATGGAGTATGGGTGGCG
GTGGTTTGCGTCGCGCCGCATGTCAACGTCCGTCTTTAAAAGCAATTGTAGGTATGGCGCCTTGGAACAC
CGAGAAAAATTGGTCATGCGTTACGGTACCGACGCTGTTTTTCGGTGGAAGTTCGGATGCTGTAGCCTCT
CCTAACGACCACGCCAAGCCATTCTACAATAGCATTACCCGTGCTGAAAAAGACTATATCGAACTGTGCA
ATGCTGACCATTTCTTTCCCACCTCAGCAAATACTACGATGGCGAAGTATTTTATTTCCTGGTTAAAACG
GTGGGTGGATAACGATACACGATATACGCAGTTTTTATGTCCCGGGCCGTCCACGGGGCTCTTTGCTCCA
GTTTGTGCTAGCATGAATACTTGCCCATTT
